>Addgene plasmid #68392 | V96 ELP | depositor full sequence | sequence record 119888 | V96 ELP inside PET25b+ backbone
TGGCGAATGGG
[124 nt withheld, positions 12-135]
C
[91 nt withheld, positions 137-227]
A
[49 nt withheld, positions 229-277]
CCTTTGACGTTGGAGTCCACGTTCTTT
[37 nt withheld, positions 305-341]
ACCCTATCTCGGTCTATTCTTTTGATTTATAAGGGATTTTGCCGATTTCGGCCTATTGGTTAAAAAATGA
GCTGATTTAACAAAAATTTAACGCGAATTTTAACAAAATATTAACGTTTACAATTTCAGGTGGCACTTTT
CGGGGAAATGTGCGCGGAACCCCTATTTGTTTATTTTTCTAAATACATTCAAATATGTATCCGCTCATGA
GACAATAACCCTGATAAATGCTTCAATAATATTGAAAAAGGAAGAGTATGAGTATTCAACATTTCCGTGT
CGCCCTTATTCCCTTTTTTGCGGCATTTTGCCTTCCTGTTTTTGCTCACCCAGAAACGCTGGTGAAAGTA
AAAGATGCTGAAGATCAGTTGGGTGCACGAGTGGGTTACATCGAACTGGATCTCAACAGCGGTAAGATCC
TTGAGAGTTTTCGCCCCGAAGAACGTTTTCCAATGATGAGCACTTTTAAAGTTCTGCTATGTGGCGCGGT
ATTATCCCGTATTGACGCCGGGCAAGAGCAACTCGGTCGCCGCATACACTATTCTCAGAATGACTTGGTT
GAGTACTCACCAGTCACAGAAAAGCATCTTACGGATGGCATGACAGTAAGAGAATTATGCAGTGCTGCCA
TAACCATGAGTGATAACACTGCGGCCAACTTACTTCTGACAACGATCGGAGGACCGAAGGAGCTAACCGC
TTTTTTGCACAACATGGGGGATCATGTAACTCGCCTTGATCGTTGGGAACCGGAGCTGAATGAAGCCATA
CCAAACGACGAGCGTGACACCACGATGCCTGCAGCAATGGCAACAACGTTGCGCAAACTATTAACTGGCG
AACTACTTACTCTAGCTTCCCGGCAACAATTAATAGACTGGATGGAGGCGGATAAAGTTGCAGGACCACT
TCTGCGCTCGGCCCTTCCGGCTGGCTGGTTTATTGCTGATAAATCTGGAGCCGGTGAGCGTGGGTCTCGC
GGTATCATTGCAGCACTGGGGCCAGATGGTAAGCCCTCCCGTATCGTAGTTATCTACACGACGGGGAGTC
AGGCAACTATGGATGAACGAAATAGACAGATCGCTGAGATAGGTGCCTCACTGATTAAGCATTGGTAACT
GTCAGACCAAGTTTACTCATATATACTTTAGATTGATTTAAAACTTCATTTTTAATTTAAAAGGATCTAG
GTGAAGATCCTTTTTGATAATCTCATGACCAAAATCCCTTAACGTGAGTTTTCGTTCCACTGAGCGTCAG
ACCCCGTAGAAAAGATCAAAGGATCTTCTTGAGATCCTTTTTTTCTGCGCGTAATCTGCTGCTTGCAAAC
AAAAAAACCACCGCTACCAGCGGTGGTTTGTTTGCCGGATCAAGAGCTACCAACTCTTTTTCCGAAGGTA
ACTGGCTTCAGCAGAGCGCAGATACCAAATACTGTCCTTCTAGTGTAGCCGTAGTTAGGCCACCACTTCA
AGAACTCTGTAGCACCGCCTACATACCTCGCTCTGCTAATCCTGTTACCAGTGGCTGCTGCCAGTGGCGA
TAAGTCGTGTCTTACCGGGTTGGACTCAAGACGATAGTTACCGGATAAGGCGCAGCGGTCGGGCTGAACG
GGGGGTTCGTGCACACAGCCCAGCTTGGAGCGAACGACCTACACCGAACTGAGATACCTACAGCGTGAGC
TATGAGAAAGCGCCACGCTTCCCGAAGGGAGAAAGGCGGACAGGTATCCGGTAAGCGGCAGGGTCGGAAC
AGGAGAGCGCACGAGGGAGCTTCCAGGGGGAAACGCCTGGTATCTTTATAGTCCTGTCGGGTTTCGCCAC
CTCTGACTTGAGCGTCGATTTTTGTGATGCTCGTCAGGGGGGCGGAGCCTATGGAAAAACGCCAGCAACG
CGGCCTTTTTACGGTTCCTGGCCTTTTGCTGGCCTTTTGCTCACATGTTCTTTCCTGCGTTATCCCCTGA
TTCTGTGGATAACCGTATTACCGCCTTTGAGTGAGCTGATACCGCTCGCCGCAGCCGAACGACCGAGCGC
AGCGAGTCAGTGAGCGAGGAAGCGGAAGAGCGCCTGATGCGGTATTTTCTCCTTACGCATCTGTGCGGTA
TTTCACACCGCATATATGGTGCACTCTCAGTACAATCTGCTCTGATGCCGCATAGTTAAGCCAGTATACA
CTCCGCTATCGCTACGTGACTGGGTCATGGCTGCGCCCCGACACCCGCCAACACCCGCTGACGCGCCCTG
ACGGGCTTGTCTGCTCCCGGCATCCGCTTACAGACAAGCTGTGACCGTCTCCGGGAGCTGCATGTGTCAG
AGGTTTTCACCGTCATCACCGAAACGCGCGAGGCAGCTGCGGTAAAGCTCATCAGCGTGGTCGTGAAGCG
ATTCACAGATGTCTGCCTGTTCATCCGCGTCCAGCTCGTTGAGTTTCTCCAGAAGCGTTAATGTCTGGCT
TCTGATAAAGCGGGCCATGTTAAGGGCGGTTTTTTCCTGTTTGGTCACTGATGCCTCCGTGTAAGGGGGA
TTTCTGTTCATGGGGGTAATGATACCGATGAAACGAGAGAGGATGCTCACGATACGGGTTACTGATGATG
AACATGCCCGGTTACTGGAACGTTGTGAGGGTAAACAACTGGCGGTATGGATGCGGCGGGACCAGAGAAA
AATCACTCAGGGTCAATGCCAGCGCTTCGTTAATACAGATGTAGGTGTTCCACAGGGTAGCCAGCAGCAT
CCTGCGATGCAGATCCGGAACATAATGGTGCAGGGCGCTGACTTCCGCGTTTCCAGACTTTACGAAACAC
GGAAACCGAAGACCATTCATGTTGTTGCTCAGGTCGCAGACGTTTTGCAGCAGCAGTCGCTTCACGTTCG
CTCGCGTATCGGTGATTCATTCTGCTAACCAGTAAGGCAACCCCGCCAGCCTAGCCGGGTCCTCAACGAC
AGGAGCACGATCATGCGCACCCGTGGGGCCGCCATGCCGGCGATAATGGCCTGCTTCTCGCCGAAACGTT
TGGTGGCGGGACCAGTGACGAAGGCTTGAGCGAGGGCGTGCAAGATTCCGAATACCGCAAGCGACAGGCC
GATCATCGTCGCGCTCCAGCGAAAGCGGTCCTCGCCGAAAATGACCCAGAGCGCTGCCGGCACCTGTCCT
ACGAGTTGCATGATAAAGAAGACAGTCATAAGTGCGGCGACGATAGTCATGCCCCGCGCCCACCGGAAGG
AGCTGACTGGGTTGAAGGCTCTCAAGGGCATCGGTCGAGATCCCGGTGCCTAATGAGTGAGCTAACTTAC
ATTAATTGCGTTGCGCTCACTGCCCGCTTTCCAGTCGGGAAACCTGTCGTGCCAGCTGCATTAATGAATC
GGCCAACGCGCGGGGAGAGGCGGTTTGCGTATTGGGCGCCAGGGTGGTTTTTCTTTTCACCAGTGAGACG
GGCAACAGCTGATTGCCCTTCACCGCCTGGCCCTGAGAGAGTTGCAGCAAGCGGTCCACGCTGGTTTGCC
CCAGCAGGCGAAAATCCTGTTTGATGGTGGTTAACGGCGGGATATAACATGAGCTGTCTTCGGTATCGTC
GTATCCCACTACCGAGATATCCGCACCAACGCGCAGCCCGGACTCGGTAATGGCGCGCATTGCGCCCAGC
GCCATCTGATCGTTGGCAACCAGCATCGCAGTGGGAACGATGCCCTCATTCAGCATTTGCATGGTTTGTT
GAAAACCGGACATGGCACTCCAGTCGCCTTCCCGTTCCGCTATCGGCTGAATTTGATTGCGAGTGAGATA
TTTATGCCAGCCAGCCAGACGCAGACGCGCCGAGACAGAACTTAATGGGCCCGCTAACAGCGCGATTTGC
TGGTGACCCAATGCGACCAGATGCTCCACGCCCAGTCGCGTACCGTCTTCATGGGAGAAAATAATACTGT
TGATGGGTGTCTGGTCAGAGACATCAAGAAATAACGCCGGAACATTAGTGCAGGCAGCTTCCACAGCAAT
GGCATCCTGGTCATCCAGCGGATAGTTAATGATCAGCCCACTGACGCGTTGCGCGAGAAGATTGTGCACC
GCCGCTTTACAGGCTTCGACGCCGCTTCGTTCTACCATCGACACCACCACGCTGGCACCCAGTTGATCGG
CGCGAGATTTAATCGCCGCGACAATTTGCGACGGCGCGTGCAGGGCCAGACTGGAGGTGGCAACGCCAAT
CAGCAACGACTGTTTGCCCGCCAGTTGTTGTGCCACGCGGTTGGGAATGTAATTCAGCTCCGCCATCGCC
GCTTCCACTTTTTCCCGCGTTTTCGCAGAAACGTGGCTGGCCTGGTTCACCACGCGGGAAACGGTCTGAT
AAGAGACACCGGCATACTCTGCGACATCGTATAACGTTACTGGTTTCACATTCACCACCCTGAATTGACT
CTCTTCCGGGCGCTATCATGCCATACCGCGAAAGGTTTTGCGCCATTCGATGGTGTCCGGGATCTCGACG
CTCTCCCTTATGCGACTCCTGCATTAGGAAGCAGCCCAGTAGTAGGTTGAGGCCGTTGAGCACCGCCGCC
GCAAGGAATGGTGCATGCAAGGAGATGGCGCCCAACAGTCCCCCGGCCACGGGGCCTGCCACCATACCCA
CGCCGAAACAAGCGCTCATGAGCCCGAAGTGGCGAGCCCGATCTTCCCCATCGGTGATGTCGGCGATATA
GGCGCCAGCAACCGCACCTGTGGCGCCGGTGATGCCGGCCACGATGCGTCCGGCGTAGAGGATCGAGATC
TCGATCCCGCGAAATTAATACGACTCACTATAGGGGAATTGTGAGCGGATAACAATTCCCCTCTAGAAAT
AATTTTGTTTAACTTTAAGAAGGAGGAGTACATATGGGTGTTCCGGGCGTGGGTGTACCAGGTGTCGGTG
TACCGGGTGTCGGCGTACCTGGCGTCGGTGTCCCGGGTGTTGGTGTTCCGGGTGTAGGTGTTCCGGGCGT
GGGTGTACCAGGTGTCGGTGTACCGGGTGTCGGCGTACCTGGCGTCGGTGTCCCGGGTGTTGGTGTTCCG
GGTGTAGGTGTTCCGGGCGTGGGTGTACCAGGTGTCGGTGTACCGGGTGTCGGCGTACCTGGCGTCGGTG
TCCCGGGTGTTGGTGTTCCGGGTGTAGGTGTTCCGGGCGTGGGTGTACCAGGTGTCGGTGTACCGGGTGT
CGGCGTACCTGGCGTCGGTGTCCCGGGTGTTGGTGTTCCGGGTGTAGGTGTTCCGGGCGTGGGTGTACCA
GGTGTCGGTGTACCGGGTGTCGGCGTACCTGGCGTCGGTGTCCCGGGTGTTGGTGTTCCGGGTGTAGGTG
TTCCGGGCGTGGGTGTACCAGGTGTCGGTGTACCGGGTGTCGGCGTACCTGGCGTCGGTGTCCCGGGTGT
TGGTGTTCCGGGTGTAGGTGTTCCGGGCGTGGGTGTACCAGGTGTCGGTGTACCGGGTGTCGGCGTACCT
GGCGTCGGTGTCCCGGGTGTTGGTGTTCCGGGTGTAGGTGTTCCGGGCGTGGGTGTACCAGGTGTCGGTG
TACCGGGTGTCGGCGTACCTGGCGTCGGTGTCCCGGGTGTTGGTGTTCCGGGTGTAGGTGTTCCGGGCGT
GGGTGTACCAGGTGTCGGTGTACCGGGTGTCGGCGTACCTGGCGTCGGTGTCCCGGGTGTTGGTGTTCCG
GGTGTAGGTGTTCCGGGCGTGGGTGTACCAGGTGTCGGTGTACCGGGTGTCGGCGTACCTGGCGTCGGTG
TCCCGGGTGTTGGTGTTCCGGGTGTAGGTGTTCCGGGCGTGGGTGTACCAGGTGTCGGTGTACCGGGTGT
CGGCGTACCTGGCGTCGGTGTCCCGGGTGTTGGTGTTCCGGGTGTAGGTGTTCCGGGCGTGGGTGTACCA
GGTGTCGGTGTACCGGGTGTCGGCGTACCTGGCGTCGGTGTCCCGGGTGTTGGTGTTCCGGGTGTAGGTG
TTCCGGGCGTGGGTGTACCAGGTGTCGGTGTACCGGGTGTCGGCGTACCTGGCGTCGGTGTCCCGGGTGT
TGGTGTTCCGGGTGTAGGTGTTCCGGGCGTGGGTGTACCAGGTGTCGGTGTACCGGGTGTCGGCGTACCT
GGCGTCGGTGTCCCGGGTGTTGGTGTTCCGGGTGTAGGTGTTCCGGGCGTGGGTGTACCAGGTGTCGGTG
TACCGGGTGTCGGCGTACCTGGCGTCGGTGTCCCGGGTGTTGGTGTTCCGGGTGTAGGTGTTCCGGGCGT
GGGTGTACCAGGTGTCGGTGTACCGGGTGTCGGCGTACCTGGCGTCGGTGTCCCGGGTGTTGGTGTTCCG
GGTGTAGGTTACTGATAATGATCTTCAGGATCCGAATTCGAGCTCCGTCGACAAGCTTGCGGCCGCACTC
GAGATCAAACGGGCTAGCCAGCCAGAACTCGCCCCGGAAGACCCCGAGGATGTCGAGCACCACCACCACC
ACCACTGAGATCCGGCTGCTAACAAAGCCCGAAAGGAAGCTGAGTTGGCTGCTGCCACCGCTGAGCAATA
ACTAGCATAACCCCTTGGGGCCTCTAAACGGGTCTTGAGGGGTTTTTTGCTGAAAGGAGGAACTATATCC
GGAT
Features (pLannotate 1.2.2; 19 found; start..end, strand, type, name):
     12..467     +  rep_origin     f1 ori (sequence partly withheld): f1 bacteriophage origin of replication; arrow indicates direction of (+) strand synthesis
    494..598     +  promoter       AmpR promoter: bla
    599..1459    +  CDS            AmpR: β-lactamase; bla; confers resistance to ampicillin, carbenicillin, and related antibiotics
   1630..2218    +  rep_origin     ori: high-copy-number ColE1/pMB1/pBR322/pUC origin of replication
   2404..2546    -  misc_feature   bom: basis of mobility region from pBR322
   2648..2839    -  CDS            rop: Rop protein, which maintains plasmids at low copy number; rop
   2856..3236    +  CDS            YPB1_ECOLX: Protein predicted: Swiss-Prot protein existence level 4. From Escherichia coli.
   3308..3599    -  CDS            TcR (fragment): tetracycline efflux protein; tet; confers resistance to tetracycline
   3614..3635    -  protein_bind   CAP binding site: CAP binding activates transcription in the presence of cAMP. E. coli catabolite activator protein
   3648..4730    -  CDS            lacI: lac repressor; lacI; The lac repressor binds to the lac operator to inhibit transcription in E. coli. This inhibition can be relieved by adding lactose or isopropyl-β-D-thiogalactopyranoside (IPTG).
   4731..4808    -  promoter       lacI promoter: lacI
   4816..5095    -  CDS            TcR (fragment): tetracycline efflux protein; tet; confers resistance to tetracycline
   5117..5135    +  promoter       T7 promoter: promoter for bacteriophage T7 RNA polymerase
   5136..5160    +  protein_bind   lac operator: The lac repressor binds to the lac operator to inhibit transcription in E. coli. This inhibition can be relieved by adding lactose or isopropyl-β-D-thiogalactopyranoside (IPTG). lac repressor encoded by lacI
   5176..5196    +  RBS            RBS: efficient ribosome binding site from bacteriophage T7 gene 10 (Olins and Rangwala, 1989)
   6730..6762    +  CDS            HSV tag: HSV (herpes simplex virus) epitope tag
   6769..6786    +  CDS            9xHis (fragment): 9xHis affinity tag
   6796..6845    +  CDS            SET1 (fragment): solubility-enhancement tag derived from T7 phage gene 10B
   6853..6900    +  terminator     T7 terminator: transcription terminator for bacteriophage T7 RNA polymerase
