[The description below was written by a language model from this plasmid's Addgene catalogue record and pLannotate feature annotations shown in this document.]
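Description:
V96 ELP is a bacterial expression plasmid built on the Novagen pET25b(+) backbone. It carries a synthetic gene for an elastin-like polypeptide made of 96 tandem VPGxG pentapeptide repeats with valine as the guest residue, described in the record as G(VPGVG)96Y. The insert of about 1.5 kb was cloned between NdeI and BamHI, both of which remain intact, giving a total plasmid size of 6,925 bp. The plasmid is maintained in E. coli through a ColE1/pBR322-type origin accompanied by the bom region and the rop gene, which holds copy number down, although the catalogue lists copy number as unknown. Selection is by ampicillin through β-lactamase expressed from its own promoter. An f1 origin is also present, which allows single-stranded DNA production. The short tetracycline-resistance fragments that were annotated are nonfunctional remnants of the pBR322 lineage.

Expression follows the standard pET design. A T7 promoter is followed directly by a lac operator and the T7 gene 10 ribosome binding site, and a T7 terminator lies downstream. The plasmid-borne lacI gene supplies the repressor, so transcription depends on a host that provides T7 RNA polymerase and is induced with IPTG. The feature table does not annotate the repetitive ELP coding region itself, which falls in the unannotated span between the RBS and the downstream vector elements. HSV epitope and His tag sequences from the backbone sit 3′ of the insert, but the record does not say whether they are translated. The stated product ends in tyrosine, which suggests that a stop codon precedes them. According to the associated publication title, the construct relates to work on the biodegradation of ELP nanoparticles.
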