Addgene plasmid #68392: V96 ELP
Purpose: Elastin-like polypeptide (VPGxG) with 96 repeats of Valine guest residue
Depositing lab: Andrew MacKay. Depositing organization: University of Southern California. Publication: Biodegradation of elastin-like polypeptide nanoparticles. Shah M, Hsueh PY, Sun G, Chang HY, Janib SM, MacKay JA. Protein Sci. 2012 Jun;21(6):743-50. doi: 10.1002/pro.2063. Epub 2012 May 14. PubMed 22434766.
Backbone
  Vector backbone: PET25b+
  Backbone manufacturer: Novagen
  Backbone size w/o insert (bp): 5547
  Total vector size (bp): 6925
  Vector type: Bacterial Expression
Growth in bacteria
  Bacterial resistance: Ampicillin, 100 μg/mL
  Growth temperature: 37°C
  Growth strain: Top10
  Copy number: Unknown
Gene/Insert
  Gene/Insert name: V96 ELP (alt names: valine repeat; G(VPGVG)96Y)
  Species: Synthetic
  Insert size (bp): 1500
  Promoter: T7
  Cloning method: Restriction Enzyme; 5′ cloning site NdeI (not destroyed); 3′ cloning site BamHI (not destroyed)
  Sequencing primers: 5′ T7; 3′ T7term
Terms and licenses: Academic/Nonprofit Terms; Industry Terms: Not Available to Industry
How to cite: V96 ELP was a gift from Andrew MacKay (Addgene plasmid # 68392 ; http://n2t.net/addgene:68392 ; RRID:Addgene_68392)
