>Addgene plasmid #68392 | V96 ELP | addgene partial sequence | sequence record 122862 | T7term 5'-GCTAGTTATTGCTCAGCGG-3'
GCAGCCGGATCTCAGTGGTGGTGGTGGTGGTGCTCGACATCCTCGGGGTCTTCCGGGGCGAGTTCTGGCT
GGCTAGCCCGTTTGATCTCGAGTTGCGGCCGCAAGCTTGTCGACGGAGCTCGAATTCGGATCCTGAAGAT
CATTATCAGTAACCTACACCCGGAACACCAACACCCGGGACACCGACGCCAGGTACGCCGACACCCGGTA
CACCGACACCTGGTACACCCACGCCCGGAACACCTACACCCGGAACACCAACACCCGGGACACCGACGCC
AGGTACGCCGACACCCGGTACACCGACACCTGGTACACCCACGCCCGGAACACCTACACCCGGAACACCA
ACACCCGGGACACCGACGCCAGGTACGCCGACACCCGGTACACCGACACCTGGTACACCCACGCCCGGAA
CACCTACACCCGGAACACCAACACCCGGGACACCGACGCCAGGTACGCCGACACCCGGTACACCGACACC
TGGTACACCCACGCCCGGAACACCTACACCCGGAACACCAACACCCGGGACACCGACGCCAGGTACGCCG
ACACCCGGTACACCGACACCTGGTACACCCACGCCCGGAACACCTACACCCGGAACACCAA
